>Addgene plasmid #162568 | pSB-CMV-MCS-Puro cPLA2-EGFP | addgene full sequence | sequence record 325033 | Addgene NGS Result
AAAATGATGTCATGGCTTTAGAAGCTTGTTGACATTGATTATTGACTAGTTATTAATAGTAATCAATTAC
GGGGTCATTAGTTCATAGCCCATATATGGAGTTCCGCGTTACATAACTTACGGTAAATGGCCCGCCTGGC
TGACCGCCCAACGACCCCCGCCCATTGACGTCAATAATGACGTATGTTCCCATAGTAACGCCAATAGGGA
CTTTCCATTGACGTCAATGGGTGGAGTATTTACGGTAAACTGCCCACTTGGCAGTACATCAAGTGTATCA
TATGCCAAGTACGCCCCCTATTGACGTCAATGACGGTAAATGGCCCGCCTGGCATTATGCCCAGTACATG
ACCTTATGGGACTTTCCTACTTGGCAGTACATCTACGTATTAGTCATCGCTATTACCATGGTGATGCGGT
TTTGGCAGTACATCAATGGGCGTGGATAGCGGTTTGACTCACGGGGATTTCCAAGTCTCCACCCCATTGA
CGTCAATGGGAGTTTGTTTTGGCACCAAAATCAACGGGACTTTCCAAAATGTCGTAACAACTCCGCCCCA
TTGACGCAAATGGGCGGTAGGCGTGTACGGTGGGAGGTCTATATAAGCAGAGCTCTCTGGCTAACTAGAG
AACCCACTGCTTACTGGCTTATCGAAATTAATACGACTCACTATAGGGAGACCCAAGCTGGCTAGCGTTT
AAACTTAAGCTTGGTACCGAGCTCGGATCCCATCGATGCCACAATGTCCAACATTATAGTTGAGCATCAG
TATTCTCATAGACTGAAATTGACTGTGGTGAGAGCTGAAAATGTAACTAAAGGAGCATTTGGGGATTTAT
TGGACACCCCGGACCCTTATGTTGAGCTGTCAGTGCCAACCACACCAGAGTCAAGAAAACGAACCCGCCA
CATTAACAATGACATTAACCCCAAGTGGAACGAGACCTTTGAGTTCATATTGGATCCCAATCAATCCAAT
GTTTTGGAGGTGACACTGATGGATGCCAATTATGTCATGGATGAAACTCTTGGCACAGCAAAATATTCCC
TCTCAAAACTCAAAGTGGCACAAATGGAGCATGTGACCCTCTCTATCGGCAAGACAACCAAAGTGTTCCT
CGACTTGCTCTTGGAAGTTTGCGCATCCACAGACCTGCGCTTCAGCATGACACTGTGTGATCAAGAGAAG
CTGTTCATGCAGACACGCAGAGACAGGGTCATGCTCAGCATAAAGAAGCTTCTTAAAATGGAAAACCCTC
GTTTCCTTCCATCCTCACCAAGAGAGGTTCCCACCATCGCTATTCTGGGCTCTGGAGGAGGTTTTCGTGC
AATGGTGGGCTTCTCTGGTGTGATGAAGGCTTTGTATGAATCTGGCGTGTTTGACTGTGCAACATATGTG
GCAGGACTTTCAGGATCAACATGGTATATGTCTATGCTGTACTCTCATCCAGAGTTTCCTGCTAAAGGCC
CAGGCGACATTAATAAAGAGCTCATGAACAGAGTCAGTAATAACCCACTCAAACTGCTCCTGCCCCAAAA
CATCAACCGCTACGTCAAAGCACTGTGGAAGAAGAAATCTGCTGGACAGCCGGTCACCTTCACTGACATC
TTCGGGATGTTGATAGGAGAGACGCTTATTCCAGGGAGAATGAACATTAAGCTGAGCTCATTGAAAGGGA
AAATTAATGAAGGTCAGAGCCCTCTTCCTCTCTTCACCTGTCTGCACGTCAAACCTGACGTCTCTGAGCT
CATGTTTGCAGATTGGGTGGAGTTCAGCCCTTATGAAATTGGCATGGCCAAATATGGCACCTTCATGTCT
CCTGGGCTGTTTGGCAGCAAATTCTTCATGGGAAGTGTTGTGAAACAATATGAGGAAAACCCCTTACATT
TCCTGATGGGTGTGTGGGGAAGTGCTTTTTCCATCCTCTTTAACCGGGTTTTGGGTGTGAAGGAGACGAC
CAGCAGTAGCACTATGGAGGAGGAGCTGGAGCAAATTAAACCAGAGCACATTGTGGGTGACGATTCTGCT
GATAACGAGGAGGAAACTCAAAGAGGAGGCACAGAGTCTGCAGATGCAGAGGACGAGCGCCAGCGTCATG
CCCAGGCCAGCTGGGTACAGCGCATGTTGACCTCCATCATGGGCGACACCACTCTGTTCACCACTCGTGA
GGGCCGCGCAGGCAAAGTGCACAACTTCATGCTGGGACTGAACCTGAACTCAACCCTGCCCTTCTCTCCC
TTCAGCGGCATCACACACCAGACCTCGCTGGAGGAGGAAGTGGACGCTGTTACTGATCCGGATGAGTTTG
AGCGAATCTATGAGCCTCTGGATGTGAAGAGCAAGAAAATCCATGTGGTGGACAGTGGCTTGACCTTTAA
CCTGCCCTACCCTCTCATTCTGCGGTGTCAGAGAGGAGTCGACCTGATTATTTCATTCGACTTCTCAGCC
CGACCCAGTGACTCCAGCCCACCGTTCAAAGAGTTACTGCTGGCTGAAAAATGGGCCCGTATGAATAAGC
TGCCCTTCCCGAAGATTGATTCGAAAGTATTCGACAGAGAGGGTCTAAAAGAGTGCTATGTGTTCAAGCC
TGCTAAAGGAGACAAGAACTGCCCCACCATCATTCATTTTGTCTTGGCCAACATCAACTTCCGGAATTTT
AAAGCCCCTGGAGTTCCTCGAGATTCAGACAAGGACATAGAGTTTGGTGACTTTGACATATTTGACGAGC
CAGCCTCCCCTTACTCCACTTTCAACTTCAAATACAACAACCAGGCCTTCAAGAGACTTCATGACCTCAT
GGAGTTCAATACGCTTAACAACATCGAGGTTATCAAAGAAGCCATTAAAGACAGCATTCTGCTGAGACGA
GAGAACCCAGCGCGATGTTCGGTTTCCCTTTCGCTCAGTGAAATCGAAAACAAGAAGTTCCTGAAACGAG
ACAACAGCATTGCAAAACGACCCACCGGAGCTGGAGGAATTCGTCCTGGATCTATGGTGAGCAAGGGCGA
GGAGCTGTTCACCGGGGTGGTGCCCATCCTGGTCGAGCTGGACGGCGACGTAAACGGCCACAAGTTCAGC
GTGTCCGGCGAGGGCGAGGGCGATGCCACCTACGGCAAGCTGACCCTGAAGTTCATCTGCACCACCGGCA
AGCTGCCCGTGCCCTGGCCCACCCTCGTGACCACCCTGACCTACGGCGTGCAGTGCTTCAGCCGCTACCC
CGACCACATGAAGCAGCACGACTTCTTCAAGTCCGCCATGCCCGAAGGCTACGTCCAGGAGCGCACCATC
TTCTTCAAGGACGACGGCAACTACAAGACCCGCGCCGAGGTGAAGTTCGAGGGCGACACCCTGGTGAACC
GCATCGAGCTGAAGGGCATCGACTTCAAGGAGGACGGCAACATCCTGGGGCACAAGCTGGAGTACAACTA
CAACAGCCACAACGTCTATATCATGGCCGACAAGCAGAAGAACGGCATCAAGGTGAACTTCAAGATCCGC
CACAACATCGAGGACGGCAGCGTGCAGCTCGCCGACCACTACCAGCAGAACACCCCCATCGGCGACGGCC
CCGTGCTGCTGCCCGACAACCACTACCTGAGCACCCAGTCCGCCCTGAGCAAAGACCCCAACGAGAAGCG
CGATCACATGGTCCTGCTGGAGTTCGTGACCGCCGCCGGGATCACTCTCGGCATGGACGAGCTGTACAAG
TAACTCGAGCCTCTAGAGGGCCCGTTTAAACCCGCTGATCAGCCTCGACTGTGCCTTCTAGTTGCCAGCC
ATCTGTTGTTTGCCCCTCCCCCGTGCCTTCCTTGACCCTGGAAGGTGCCACTCCCACTGTCCTTTCCTAA
TAAAATGAGGAAATTGCATCGCATTGTCTGAGTAGGTGTCATTCTATTCTGGGGGGTGGGGTGGGGCAGG
ACAGCAAGGGGGAGGATTGGGAAGACAATAGCAGGCATGCTGGGGATGCGGTGGGCTCTATGGACCGGAC
TGAGGCGGAAAGAACCAGCTGTGGAATGTGTGTCAGTTAGGGTGTGGAAAGTCCCCAGGCTCCCCAGCAG
GCAGAAGTATGCAAAGCATGCATCTCAATTAGTCAGCAACCAGGTGTGGAAAGTCCCCAGGCTCCCCAGC
AGGCAGAAGTATGCAAAGCATGCATCTCAATTAGTCAGCAACCATAGTCCCGCCCCTAACTCCGCCCATC
CCGCCCCTAACTCCGCCCAGTTCCGCCCATTCTCCGCCCCATGGCTGACTAATTTTTTTTATTTATGCAG
AGGCCGAGGCCGCCTCGGCCTCTGAGCTATTCCAGAAGTAGTGAGGAGGCTTTTTTGGAGGCCTAGGCTT
TTGCAAAAAGCTAGATTTTCTGACCCTAGCCACCATGACCGAGTACAAGCCCACGGTGCGCCTCGCCACC
CGCGACGACGTCCCCCGGGCCGTACGCACCCTCGCCGCCGCGTTCGCCGACTACCCCGCCACGCGCCACA
CCGTCGACCCGGACCGCCACATCGAGCGGGTCACCGAGCTGCAAGAACTCTTCCTCACGCGCGTCGGGCT
CGACATCGGCAAGGTGTGGGTCGCGGACGACGGCGCCGCGGTGGCGGTCTGGACCACGCCGGAGAGCGTC
GAAGCGGGGGCGGTGTTCGCCGAGATCGGCCCGCGCATGGCCGAGTTGAGCGGTTCCCGGCTGGCCGCGC
AGCAACAGATGGAAGGCCTCCTGGCGCCGCACCGGCCCAAGGAGCCCGCGTGGTTCCTGGCCACCGTCGG
CGTGTCGCCCGACCACCAGGGCAAGGGTCTGGGCAGCGCCGTCGTGCTCCCCGGAGTGGAGGCGGCCGAG
CGCGCCGGGGTGCCCGCCTTCCTGGAGACCTCCGCGCCCCGCAACCTCCCCTTCTACGAGCGGCTCGGCT
TCACCGTCACCGCCGACGTCGAGGTGCCCGAAGGACCGCGCACCTGGTGCATGACCCGCAAGCCCGGTGC
CTGAGGATCTCGAGCTCGATGAGTTTGGACAAACCACAACTAGAATGCAGTGAAAAAAATGCTTTATTTG
TGAAATTTGTGATGCTATTGCTTTATTTGTAACCATTATAAGCTGCAATAAACAAGTTAACAACAACAAT
TGCATTCATTTTATGTTTCAGGTTCAGGGGGAGGTGTGGGAGGTTTTTTAAAGCAAGTAAAACCTCTACA
AATGTGGTACTTAAGAGGGATCGATAAGGATCTAGCTTGTGGAAGGCTACTCGAAATGTTTGACCCAAGT
TAAACAATTTAAAGGCAATGCTACCAAATACTAATTGAGTGTATGTAAACTTCTGACCCACTGGGAATGT
GATGAAAGAAATAAAAGCTGAAATGAATCATTCTCTCTACTATTATTCTGATATTTCACATTCTTAAAAT
AAAGTGGTGATCCTAACTGACCTAAGACAGGGAATTTTTACTAGGATTAAATGTCAGGAATTGTGAAAAA
GTGAGTTTAAATGTATTTGGCTAAGGTGTATGTAAACTTCCGACTTCAACTGTATAGGGATCCTCTAGCT
AGAGTCGACCTCGAGGGGGGGCCCGGTACCCAGCTTTTGTTCCCTTTAGTGAGGGTTAATTGCGCGCTTG
GCGTAATCATGGTCATAGCTGTTTCCTGTGTGAAATTGTTATCCGCTCACAATTCCACACAACATACGAG
CCGGAAGCATAAAGTGTAAAGCCTGGGGTGCCTAATGAGTGAGCTAACTCACATTAATTGCGTTGCGCTC
ACTGCCCGCTTTCCAGTCGGGAAACCTGTCGTGCCAGCTGCATTAATGAATCGGCCAACGCGCGGGGAGA
GGCGGTTTGCGTATTGGGCGCTCTTCCGCTTCCTCGCTCACTGACTCGCTGCGCTCGGTCGTTCGGCTGC
GGCGAGCGGTATCAGCTCACTCAAAGGCGGTAATACGGTTATCCACAGAATCAGGGGATAACGCAGGAAA
GAACATGTGAGCAAAAGGCCAGCAAAAGGCCAGGAACCGTAAAAAGGCCGCGTTGCTGGCGTTTTTCCAT
AGGCTCCGCCCCCCTGACGAGCATCACAAAAATCGACGCTCAAGTCAGAGGTGGCGAAACCCGACAGGAC
TATAAAGATACCAGGCGTTTCCCCCTGGAAGCTCCCTCGTGCGCTCTCCTGTTCCGACCCTGCCGCTTAC
CGGATACCTGTCCGCCTTTCTCCCTTCGGGAACCGTGGCGCTTTCTCATAGCTCACGCTGTAGGTATCTC
AGTTCGGTGTAGGTCGTTCGCTCCAAGCTGGGCTGTGTGCACGAACCCCCCGTTCAGCCCGACCGCTGCG
CCTTATCCGGTAACTATCGTCTTGAGTCCAACCCGGTAAGACACGACTTATCGCCACTGGCAGCAGCCAC
TGGTAACAGGATTAGCAGAGCGAGGTATGTAGGCGGTGCTACAGAGTTCTTGAAGTGGTGGCCTAACTAC
GGCTACACTAGAAGAACAGTATTTGGTATCTGCGCTCTGCTGAAGCCAGTTACCTTCGGAAAAAGAGTTG
GTAGCTCTTGATCCGGCAAACAAACCACCGCTGGTAGCGGTGGTTTTTTTGTTTGCAAGCAGCAGATTAC
GCGCAGAAAAAAAGGATCTCAAGAAGATCCTTTGATCTTTTCTACGGGGTCTGACGCTCAGTGGAACGAA
AACTCACGTTAAGGGATTTTGGTCATGAGATTATCAAAAAGGATCTTCACCTAGATCCTTTTAAATTAAA
AATGAAGTTTTAAATCAATCTAAAGTATATATGAGTAAACTTGGTCTGACAGTTACCAATGCTTAATCAG
TGAGGCACCTATCTCAGCGATCTGTCTATTTCGTTCATCCATAGTTGCCTGACTCCCCGTCGTGTAGATA
ACTACGATACGGGAGGGCTTACCATCTGGCCCCAGTGCTGCAATGATACCGCGAGACCCACGCTCACCGG
CTCCAGATTTATCAGCAATAAACCAGCCAGCCGGAAGGGCCGAGCGCAGAAGTGGTCCTGCAACTTTATC
CGCCTCCATCCAGTCTATTAATTGTTGCCGGGAAGCTAGAGTAAGTAGTTCGCCAGTTAATAGTTTGCGC
AACGTTGTTGCCATTGCTACAGGCATCGTGGTGTCACGCTCGTCGTTTGGTATGGCTTCATTCAGCTCCG
GTTCCCAACGATCAAGGCGAGTTACATGATCCCCCATGTTGTGCAAAAAAGCGGTTAGCTCCTTCGGTCC
TCCGATCGTTGTCAGAAGTAACTTGGCCGCAGTGTTATCACTCATGGTTATGGCAGCACTGCATAATTCT
CTTACTGTCATGCCATCCGTAAGATGCTTTTCTGTGACTGGTGAGTACTCAACCAAGTCATTCTGAGAAT
AGTGTATGCGGCGACCGAGTTGCTCTTGCCCGGCGTCAATACGGGATAATACCGCGCCACATAGCAGAAC
TTTAAAAGTGCTCATCATTGGAAAACGTTCTTCGGGGCGAAAACTCTCAAGGATCTTACCGCTGTTGAGA
TCCAGTTCGATGTAACCCACTCGTGCACCCAACTGATCTTCAGCATCTTTTACTTTCACCAGCGTTTCTG
GGTGAGCAAAAACAGGAAGGCAAAATGCCGCAAAAAAGGGAATAAGGGCGACACGGAAATGTTGAATACT
CATACTCTTCCTTTTTCAATATTATTGAAGCATTTATCAGGGTTATTGTCTCATGAGCGGATACATATTT
GAATGTATTTAGAAAAATAAACAAATAGGGGTTCCGCGCACATTTCCCCGAAAAGTGCCACCTG
[34 nt withheld, positions 7765-7798]
A
[89 nt withheld, positions 7800-7888]
C
[91 nt withheld, positions 7890-7980]
A
[49 nt withheld, positions 7982-8030]
CCTTTGACGTTGGAGTCCACGTTCTTT
[37 nt withheld, positions 8058-8094]
ACCCTATCTCGGTCTATTCTTTTGATTTATAAGGGATTTTGCCGATTTCGGCCTATTGGTTAAAAAATGA
GCTGATTTAACAAAAATTTAACGCGAATTTTAACAAAATATTAACGCTTACAATTTCCATTCGCCATTCA
GGCTGCGCAACTGTTGGGAAGGGCGATCGGTGCGGGCCTCTTCGCTATTACGCCAGCTGGCGAAAGGGGG
ATGTGCTGCAAGGCGATTAAGTTGGGTAACGCCAGGGTTTTCCCAGTCACGACGTTGTAAAACGACGGCC
AGTGAGCGCGCGTAATACGACTCACTATAGGGCGAATTGGAGCTCGGATCCCTATACAGTTGAAGTCGGA
AGTTTACATACACTTAAGTTGGAGTCATTAAAACTCGTTTTTCAACTACTCCACAAATTTCTTGTTAACA
AACAATAGTTTTGGCAAGTCAGTTAGGACATCTACTTTGTGCATGACACAAGTCATTTTTCCAACAATTG
TTTACAGACAGATTATTTCACTTATAATTCACTGTATCACAATTCCAGTGGGTCAGAAGTTTACATACAC
TAAGTTGACTGTGCCTTTAAACAGCTTGGAAAATTCCAG
Features (pLannotate 1.2.2; 24 found; start..end, strand, type, name):
     31..410     +  enhancer       CMV enhancer: human cytomegalovirus immediate early enhancer
    411..614     +  promoter       CMV promoter: human cytomegalovirus (CMV) immediate early promoter
    610..643     +  LTR            5' LTR (truncated) (fragment): truncated 5' long terminal repeat (LTR) from HIV-1
    659..677     +  promoter       T7 promoter: promoter for bacteriophage T7 RNA polymerase
    744..2966    +  CDS            pla2g4a: PA24A_DANRE - Also known as cpla2, pla2g4. Experimental evidence at transcript level: Swiss-Prot protein existence level 2. Selectively hydrolyzes arachidonyl phospholipids in the sn-2 position releasing arachidonic acid. Together with its lysophospholipid activity, it is implicated in the initiation of the inflammatory response. From Danio rerio (Zebrafish) (Brachydanio rerio).
   2994..3713    +  CDS            EGFP: the original enhanced GFP (Yang et al., 1996) mammalian codon-optimized
   3759..3983    +  polyA_signal   bGH poly(A) signal: bovine growth hormone polyadenylation signal
   3990..4347    +  promoter       SV40 promoter: SV40 enhancer and early promoter
   4375..4974    +  CDS            PuroR: puromycin N-acetyltransferase; pac from Streptomyces alboniger; confers resistance to puromycin
   5017..5098    -  polyA_signal   SV40 poly(A) signal: SV40 polyadenylation signal
   5121..5189    -  CDS            large T antigen (fragment): large T antigen from SV40 (simian virus 40)
   5214..5283    +  CDS            SB100X (fragment): hyperactive variant of the Sleeping Beauty transposase (Mátés et al., 2009)
   5534..5560    +  misc_feature   MCS (fragment): pBluescript multiple cloning site
   5573..5591    -  promoter       T3 promoter: promoter for bacteriophage T3 RNA polymerase
   5636..5652    -  protein_bind   lac operator: The lac repressor binds to the lac operator to inhibit transcription in E. coli. This inhibition can be relieved by adding lactose or isopropyl-β-D-thiogalactopyranoside (IPTG). lac repressor encoded by lacI
   5660..5690    -  promoter       lac promoter: promoter for the E. coli lac operon
   5705..5726    -  protein_bind   CAP binding site: CAP binding activates transcription in the presence of cAMP. E. coli catabolite activator protein
   5739..5831    -  CDS            lacI (fragment): lac repressor; lacI; The lac repressor binds to the lac operator to inhibit transcription in E. coli. This inhibition can be relieved by adding lactose or isopropyl-β-D-thiogalactopyranoside (IPTG).
   6014..6602    -  rep_origin     ori: high-copy-number ColE1/pMB1/pBR322/pUC origin of replication
   6773..7633    -  CDS            AmpR: β-lactamase; bla; confers resistance to ampicillin, carbenicillin, and related antibiotics
   7634..7738    -  promoter       AmpR promoter: bla
   7765..8220    +  rep_origin     f1 ori (sequence partly withheld): f1 bacteriophage origin of replication; arrow indicates direction of (+) strand synthesis
   8224..8379    -  CDS            lacZα (fragment): LacZα fragment of β-galactosidase; lacZ fragment
   8387..8405    +  promoter       T7 promoter: promoter for bacteriophage T7 RNA polymerase
