[The description below was written by a language model from this plasmid's Addgene catalogue record and pLannotate feature annotations shown in this document.]
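Description:
pSB-CMV-MCS-Puro cPLA2-EGFP is a mammalian expression plasmid of about 8.7 kb that encodes zebrafish (Danio rerio) cytosolic phospholipase A2 (pla2g4aa) fused at its C terminus to EGFP. The catalogue lists pcDNA3.1+ as the backbone. However, the name and the feature table point to a Sleeping Beauty transposon-style vector built on pBluescript-like sequences: T3 and T7 promoters, lac promoter/operator elements, a lacZα fragment and part of the pBluescript multiple cloning site are annotated. The only Sleeping Beauty-related annotation is a short match to SB100X. No transposon inverted repeats are called and no intact transposase is present, so the record does not confirm transposition competence. The plasmid is propagated in E. coli through a high-copy ColE1/pUC-type origin with ampicillin resistance, and an f1 origin is also present.

The fusion gene is driven by the human CMV immediate-early enhancer and promoter and terminated by the bovine growth hormone polyadenylation signal. The insert was cloned between NheI and XbaI sites, both retained. Immediately downstream, an SV40 enhancer/early promoter drives puromycin N-acetyltransferase, which allows selection of transfected mammalian cells with puromycin. An SV40 polyadenylation signal annotated on the opposite strand lies just after this marker. Several small annotated fragments (HIV-1 LTR, SV40 large T antigen, lacI) appear to be short residual or incidental matches rather than functional parts.

cPLA2 hydrolyzes arachidonyl phospholipids to release arachidonic acid and is implicated in initiating inflammatory responses. According to the record, the EGFP-tagged protein is used as a readout of cPLA2 activation in live cells by fluorescence imaging. The associated work concerns the cell nucleus as a mechanotransducer of inflammation induced by tissue damage.
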