Addgene plasmid #162568: pSB-CMV-MCS-Puro cPLA2-EGFP
Purpose: Used as a measure of cPLA2 activation in live cells with an EGFP tag.
Depositing lab: Philipp Niethammer. Publication: The Cell Nucleus Serves as a Mechanotransducer of Tissue Damage-Induced Inflammation. Enyedi B, Jelcic M, Niethammer P. Cell. 2016 May 19;165(5):1160-1170. doi: 10.1016/j.cell.2016.04.016. PubMed 27203112.
Backbone
  Vector backbone: pcDNA3.1+
  Backbone manufacturer: Invitrogen
  Backbone size w/o insert (bp): 5428
  Total vector size (bp): 8694
  Vector type: Mammalian Expression
  Selectable markers: Puromycin
Growth in bacteria
  Bacterial resistance: Ampicillin, 100 μg/mL
  Growth temperature: 37°C
  Growth strain: DH5alpha
  Copy number: High Copy
Gene/Insert
  Gene/Insert name: cytosolic phospholipase a2 (alt names: cPLA2; pla2g4aa)
  Species: D. rerio (zebrafish)
  GenBank ID: 30554
  Entrez Gene: pla2g4aa (a.k.a. PLA2G4A, cpla2, pla2g4)
  Promoter: CMV
  Tag / fusion protein: EGFP (C terminal on insert)
  Cloning method: Restriction Enzyme; 5′ cloning site NheI (not destroyed); 3′ cloning site XbaI (not destroyed)
  Sequencing primers: 5′ T3; 3′ BGHR
Terms and licenses: Academic/Nonprofit Terms; Industry Terms: Not Available to Industry
How to cite: pSB-CMV-MCS-Puro cPLA2-EGFP was a gift from Philipp Niethammer (Addgene plasmid # 162568 ; http://n2t.net/addgene:162568 ; RRID:Addgene_162568)
